Addgene plasmid #42384: STARD13A
Purpose: Bacterial expression for structure determination; may not be full ORF
Depositing lab: Nicola Burgess-Brown. Depositing organization: University of Oxford.
Backbone
  Vector backbone: pNIC28-Bsa4
  Backbone manufacturer: SGC
  Vector type: Bacterial Expression
Growth in bacteria
  Bacterial resistance: Kanamycin, 50 μg/mL
  Growth temperature: 37°C
  Growth strain: Mach1 ;
  Copy number: High Copy
Gene/Insert
  Gene/Insert name: STARD13A (alt names: STARD13; gi|41281898; PDB:2PSO)
  Species: H. sapiens (human); STARD13A
  Insert size (bp): 742
  Mutation: See Comments
  GenBank ID: STARD13 gi|41281898
  Entrez Gene: STARD13 (a.k.a. ARHGAP37, DLC2, GT650, LINC00464)
  Tag / fusion protein: His6-TEV (N terminal on insert)
  Cloning method: Ligation Independent Cloning
  Sequencing primers: 5′ T7; 3′ T7-term
Terms and licenses: Academic/Nonprofit Terms; Industry Terms: Not Available to Industry
Depositor comments: http://www.thesgc.org/structures/2PSO/ Use BL21(DE3)-R3-pRARE2 strain for expression.
How to cite: STARD13A was a gift from Nicola Burgess-Brown (Addgene plasmid # 42384 ; http://n2t.net/addgene:42384 ; RRID:Addgene_42384)
