[The description below was written by a language model from this plasmid's Addgene catalogue record.]
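Description:
STARD13A is a bacterial expression plasmid built on the pNIC28-Bsa4 backbone from the Structural Genomics Consortium, made to produce a fragment of human STARD13 for structure determination. It is maintained in E. coli as a high-copy plasmid under kanamycin selection. The insert was introduced by ligation-independent cloning, the usual route for this backbone. The origin of replication and promoter are not stated in the record. However, the listed sequencing primers (T7 forward and T7 terminator reverse) and the depositor's recommendation of a DE3 expression strain suggest a T7 promoter-driven cassette that depends on T7 RNA polymerase supplied by the host.

The payload is a 742 bp segment of STARD13, a gene also known as DLC2 or ARHGAP37. The record cautions that the insert may not be the full open reading frame, and its small size fits a single-domain construct rather than the whole protein. Which residues or domain it covers is not specified, and the mutation field only refers to the depositor comments without giving details. The coding sequence is fused at its N terminus to a hexahistidine tag followed by a TEV protease recognition site. This allows capture of the recombinant protein by immobilised metal affinity chromatography, with the tag then cleaved off to leave near-native protein. The entry is linked to a deposited crystal structure, so the construct's demonstrated use is producing soluble protein for crystallography. The suggested expression host carries a rare-codon tRNA plasmid, which helps translation of human sequences in E. coli.
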