>Addgene plasmid #42384 | STARD13A | depositor partial sequence | sequence record 57217 | STARD13A sequence 742 bps
CATATGCACCATCATCATCATCATTCTTCTGGTGTAGATCTGGGTACCGAGAACCTGTACTTCCAATCCA
TGGAGGAGAGTGGGGCAACTTTCCACACTTACCTGAACCATCTCATCCAGGGCCTCCAGAAAGAAGCCAA
GGAGAAGTTCAAAGGATGGGTCACGTGCTCCAGCACGGACAATACAGATCTTGCTTTCAAAAAGGTGGGC
GACGGGAACCCGCTGAAGCTGTGGAAGGCTTCTGTGGAGGTGGAAGCACCCCCCTCAGTGGTCCTGAACC
GCGTGCTGAGAGAGCGCCACCTGTGGGACGAGGACTTTGTGCAGTGGAAGGTTGTGGAAACTCTAGACAG
GCAAACAGAGATCTACCAGTATGTGCTGAACAGCATGGCTCCCCATCCTTCCAGAGACTTTGTGGTTCTC
AGGACCTGGAAAACTGATTTGCCCAAAGGAATGTGTACCCTGGTGTCCCTCTCCGTGGAGCATGAGGAAG
CCCAGCTCCTGGGTGGTGTGCGAGCAGTGGTGATGGACTCGCAGTACTTGATAGAACCGTGTGGCTCTGG
CAAGTCAAGACTGACTCACATCTGCAGGATAGACCTGAAAGGTCACTCCCCAGAATGGTACAGCAAAGGC
TTTGGACATCTGTGTGCAGCAGAAGTTGCCAGGATTAGAAACTCTTTCCAGCCCCTCATTGCTGAGGGCC
CAGAAACTAAAATCTGACAGTAAAGGTGGATACGGATCCGAA
