>Addgene plasmid #42384 | STARD13A | addgene partial sequence | sequence record 59430 | T7 5'-TAATACGACTCACTATAGGG-3'
ATTCCCTCTAGAAATAATTTTGTTTAACTTTAAGAAGGAGATATACATATGCACCATCATCATCATCATT
CTTCTGGTGTAGATCTGGGTACCGAGAACCTGTACTTCCAATCCATGGAGGAGAGTGGGGCAACTTTCCA
CACTTACCTGAACCATCTCATCCAGGGCCTCCAGAAAGAAGCCAAGGAGAAGTTCAAAGGATGGGTCACG
TGCTCCAGCACGGACAATACAGATCTTGCTTTCAAAAAGGTGGGCGACGGGAACCCGCTGAAGCTGTGGA
AGGCTTCTGTGGAGGTGGAAGCACCCCCCTCAGTGGTCCTGAACCGCGTGCTGAGAGAGCGCCACCTGTG
GGACGAGGACTTTGTGCAGTGGAAGGTTGTGGAAACTCTAGACAGGCAAACAGAGATCTACCAGTATGTG
CTGAACAGCATGGCTCCCCATCCTTCCAGAGACTTTGTGGTTCTCAGGACCTGGAAAACTGATTTGCCCA
AAGGAATGTGTACCCTGGTGTCCCTCTCCGTGGAGCATGAGGAAGCCCAGCTCCTGGGTGGTGTGCGAGC
AGTGGTGATGGACTCGCAGTACTTGATAGAACCGTGTGGCTCTGGCAAGTCAAGACTGACTCACATCTGC
AGGATAGACCTGAAAGGTCACTCCCCAGAATGGTACAGCAAAGGCTTTGGACATCTGTGTGCAGCAGAAG
TTGCCAGGATTAGAAACTCTTTCCAGCCCCTCATTGCTGAGGGCCCAGAAACTAAAATCTGACAGTAAAG
GTGGATACGGATCCGAATTCGAGCTCCGTCGACAAGCTTGCGGCCGCACTCGAGCACCACCACCACCACC
ACTGAGATCCGGCTGCTAACAAAGCCCGAAAGGAAGCTGAGTTGGCTGCTGCCACCGCTGAGCAATAACT
AGCATAACCCCTTGGGGCCTCTAAACGGGTCTTGAGGGGTTTTTTGCTGAAA
